Addgene plasmid #176070: pLV-Hygro-EF1A-PBZC-Linker-eGFP
Purpose: EGFP fused to the C-terminus of a PBZ domain & a hygromycin resistance cassette
Depositing lab: Robert Sobol. Depositing organization: University of South Alabama, Mitchell Cancer Institute. Publication: Temporal dynamics of base excision/single-strand break repair protein complex assembly/disassembly are modulated by the PARP/NAD(+)/SIRT6 axis. Koczor CA, Saville KM, Andrews JF, Clark J, Fang Q, Li J, Al-Rahahleh RQ, Ibrahim M, McClellan S, Makarov MV, Migaud ME, Sobol RW. Cell Rep. 2021 Nov 2;37(5):109917. doi: 10.1016/j.celrep.2021.109917. PubMed 34731617.
Backbone
  Vector backbone: Lentivirus
  Total vector size (bp): 9785
  Vector type: Mammalian Expression, Lentiviral
  Selectable markers: Hygromycin
Growth in bacteria
  Bacterial resistance: Ampicillin, 100 μg/mL
  Growth temperature: 37°C
  Growth strain: NEB Stable
  Copy number: High Copy
Gene/Insert
  Gene/Insert name: PBZ-C (alt name: PBZ-C Domain)
  Species: H. sapiens (human)
  Insert size (bp): 78
  Promoter: EF1A
  Tag / fusion protein: EGFP (C terminal on insert)
  Cloning method: Restriction Enzyme; 5′ cloning site MIuI (not destroyed); 3′ cloning site XbaI (not destroyed)
  Sequencing primers: 5′ N/A
Terms and licenses: Academic/Nonprofit Terms; Industry Terms: Not Available to Industry
How to cite: pLV-Hygro-EF1A-PBZC-Linker-eGFP was a gift from Robert Sobol (Addgene plasmid # 176070 ; http://n2t.net/addgene:176070 ; RRID:Addgene_176070)
