[The description below was written by a language model from this plasmid's Addgene catalogue record and pLannotate feature annotations shown in this document.]
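Description:
pLV-Hygro-EF1A-PBZC-Linker-eGFP is a 9.8 kb third-generation-style, self-inactivating HIV-1 lentiviral transfer plasmid for stable expression in mammalian cells. In bacteria it is maintained through a high-copy ColE1/pUC origin and ampicillin resistance (AmpR), and the backbone also carries an f1 ori, an SV40 origin and remnants of lac and T7/T3 promoter elements. The viral genome is transcribed from an RSV promoter fused to a truncated 5' LTR, followed by the Ψ packaging signal with a partial gag sequence, the RRE for Rev-dependent nuclear export, and the cPPT/CTS. It ends at a ΔU3 3' LTR with a downstream SV40 poly(A) signal. The U3 deletion leaves the integrated provirus without LTR promoter activity, so expression depends on the internal promoters.

The main cassette uses the human EF-1α promoter with its intron A to drive a short human PBZ-C domain (78 bp insert) joined through a linker to EGFP at its C-terminus. The annotation tool matches this segment to a fragment of the E3 ubiquitin ligase CHFR, although it does so through the Xenopus entry, while the catalogue lists the insert as human. The record does not otherwise name the source gene. Gateway attB4, attB1 and attB2 sites flank the promoter and the fusion ORF, reflecting modular assembly of the vector. A WPRE follows the fusion to enhance transcript expression. A separate mouse PGK promoter drives hph, allowing hygromycin selection of transduced cells. The associated publication studies the assembly and disassembly dynamics of base excision/single-strand break repair complexes under control of the PARP/NAD+/SIRT6 axis, so the construct probably serves as a fluorescent live-cell probe in that work, though the record does not state this directly.
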