Features (pLannotate 1.2.2; 33 found; start..end, strand, type, name):
      3..229     +  promoter       RSV promoter: Rous sarcoma virus enhancer/promoter
    230..410     +  LTR            5' LTR (truncated): truncated 5' long terminal repeat (LTR) from HIV-1
    457..582     +  misc_feature   HIV-1 Ψ: packaging signal of human immunodeficiency virus type 1
    566..929     +  CDS            HIV-1 gag (fragment): gag protein from human immunodeficiency virus 1; gag
   1075..1308    +  misc_feature   RRE: The Rev response element (RRE) of HIV-1 allows for Rev-dependent mRNA export from the nucleus to the cytoplasm.
   1685..1785    +  CDS            Rev (fragment): human immunodeficiency virus 1 (HIV-1) Rev protein; rev; enhances nuclear export of unspliced and incompletely spliced viral mRNAs
   1803..1920    +  misc_feature   cPPT/CTS: central polypurine tract and central termination sequence of HIV-1
   1938..1958    +  protein_bind   attB4: mutant version of attB; core recombination site for the Gateway® BP reaction BP Clonase™
   1978..2189    +  promoter       EF-1α core promoter: core promoter for human elongation factor EF-1α
   2190..2299    +  intron         EF-1α intron A (fragment): intron upstream of the start codon of human EF-1α
   2925..3128    +  intron         EF-1α intron A: truncated intron upstream of the start codon of human EF-1α
   3137..3161    +  protein_bind   attB1: mutant version of attB; recombination site for the Gateway® BP reaction BP Clonase™
   3177..3257    +  CDS            chfr (fragment): CHFR_XENLA - Experimental evidence at protein level: Swiss-Prot protein existence level 1. E3 ubiquitin-protein ligase that functions in the antephase checkpoint by actively delaying passage into mitosis in response to microtubule poisons. Acts in early prophase before chromosome condensation, when the centrosome move apart from each other along the periphery of the nucleus. Probably involved in signaling the presence of mitotic stress caused by microtubule poisons by mediating the 'Lys- 48'-linked ubiquitination of target proteins, leading to their degradation by the proteasome. May also prom
   3306..4025    +  CDS            EGFP: the original enhanced GFP (Yang et al., 1996) mammalian codon-optimized
   4032..4056    -  protein_bind   attB2: mutant version of attB; recombination site for the Gateway® BP reaction BP Clonase™
   4074..4662    +  misc_feature   WPRE: woodchuck hepatitis virus posttranscriptional regulatory element
   4693..5192    +  promoter       PGK promoter: mouse phosphoglycerate kinase 1 promoter
   5209..6231    +  CDS            hph: KHYB_ECOLX - Experimental evidence at protein level: Swiss-Prot protein existence level 1. The aminoglycoside phosphotransferases achieve inactivation of their antibiotic substrates by phosphorylation. Only phosphorylates hygromycin and closely related compounds such as demethyl analogs and destomycin. From Escherichia coli.
   6227..6304    +  CDS            nef (fragment): NEF_HV1Z2 - Experimental evidence at protein level: Swiss-Prot protein existence level 1. Extracellular Nef protein targets CD4(+) T-lymphocytes for apoptosis by interacting with CXCR4 surface receptors. From Human immunodeficiency virus type 1 group M subtype D (isolate Z2/CDC-Z34) (HIV-1).
   6306..6539    +  LTR            3' LTR (ΔU3): self-inactivating 3' long terminal repeat (LTR) from HIV-1
   6611..6732    +  polyA_signal   SV40 poly(A) signal: SV40 polyadenylation signal
   6772..6907    +  rep_origin     SV40 ori: SV40 origin of replication
   6928..6946    -  promoter       T7 promoter: promoter for bacteriophage T7 RNA polymerase
   6954..7109    +  CDS            lacZα (fragment): LacZα fragment of β-galactosidase; lacZ fragment
   7114..7542    +  rep_origin     f1 ori (sequence partly withheld): f1 bacteriophage origin of replication; arrow indicates direction of (+) strand synthesis
   7595..7699    +  promoter       AmpR promoter: bla
   7700..8560    +  CDS            AmpR: β-lactamase; bla; confers resistance to ampicillin, carbenicillin, and related antibiotics
   8731..9319    +  rep_origin     ori: high-copy-number ColE1/pMB1/pBR322/pUC origin of replication
   9502..9594    +  CDS            lacI (fragment): lac repressor; lacI; The lac repressor binds to the lac operator to inhibit transcription in E. coli. This inhibition can be relieved by adding lactose or isopropyl-β-D-thiogalactopyranoside (IPTG).
   9607..9628    +  protein_bind   CAP binding site: CAP binding activates transcription in the presence of cAMP. E. coli catabolite activator protein
   9643..9673    +  promoter       lac promoter: promoter for the E. coli lac operon
   9681..9697    +  protein_bind   lac operator: The lac repressor binds to the lac operator to inhibit transcription in E. coli. This inhibition can be relieved by adding lactose or isopropyl-β-D-thiogalactopyranoside (IPTG). lac repressor encoded by lacI
   9742..9760    +  promoter       T3 promoter: promoter for bacteriophage T3 RNA polymerase
>Addgene plasmid #176070 | pLV-Hygro-EF1A-PBZC-Linker-eGFP | addgene full sequence | sequence record 352921 | Addgene NGS Result
AATGTAGTCTTATGCAATACTCTTGTAGTCTTGCAACATGGTAACGATGAGTTAGCAACATGCCTTACAA
GGAGAGAAAAAGCACCGTGCATGCCGATTGGTGGAAGTAAGGTGGTACGATCGTGCCTTATTAGGAAGGC
AACAGACGGGTCTGACATGGATTGGACGAACCACTGAATTGCCGCATTGCAGAGATATTGTATTTAAGTG
CCTAGCTCGATACATAAACGGGTCTCTCTGGTTAGACCAGATCTGAGCCTGGGAGCTCTCTGGCTAACTA
GGGAACCCACTGCTTAAGCCTCAATAAAGCTTGCCTTGAGTGCTTCAAGTAGTGTGTGCCCGTCTGTTGT
GTGACTCTGGTAACTAGAGATCCCTCAGACCCTTTTAGTCAGTGTGGAAAATCTCTAGCAGTGGCGCCCG
AACAGGGACTTGAAAGCGAAAGGGAAACCAGAGGAGCTCTCTCGACGCAGGACTCGGCTTGCTGAAGCGC
GCACGGCAAGAGGCGAGGGGCGGCGACTGGTGAGTACGCCAAAAATTTTGACTAGCGGAGGCTAGAAGGA
GAGAGATGGGTGCGAGAGCGTCAGTATTAAGCGGGGGAGAATTAGATCGCGATGGGAAAAAATTCGGTTA
AGGCCAGGGGGAAAGAAAAAATATAAATTAAAACATATAGTATGGGCAAGCAGGGAGCTAGAACGATTCG
CAGTTAATCCTGGCCTGTTAGAAACATCAGAAGGCTGTAGACAAATACTGGGACAGCTACAACCATCCCT
TCAGACAGGATCAGAAGAACTTAGATCATTATATAATACAGTAGCAACCCTCTATTGTGTGCATCAAAGG
ATAGAGATAAAAGACACCAAGGAAGCTTTAGACAAGATAGAGGAAGAGCAAAACAAAAGTAAGACCACCG
CACAGCAAGCGGCCGCTGATCTTCAGACCTGGAGGAGGAGATATGAGGGACAATTGGAGAAGTGAATTAT
ATAAATATAAAGTAGTAAAAATTGAACCATTAGGAGTAGCACCCACCAAGGCAAAGAGAAGAGTGGTGCA
GAGAGAAAAAAGAGCAGTGGGAATAGGAGCTTTGTTCCTTGGGTTCTTGGGAGCAGCAGGAAGCACTATG
GGCGCAGCGTCAATGACGCTGACGGTACAGGCCAGACAATTATTGTCTGGTATAGTGCAGCAGCAGAACA
ATTTGCTGAGGGCTATTGAGGCGCAACAGCATCTGTTGCAACTCACAGTCTGGGGCATCAAGCAGCTCCA
GGCAAGAATCCTGGCTGTGGAAAGATACCTAAAGGATCAACAGCTCCTGGGGATTTGGGGTTGCTCTGGA
AAACTCATTTGCACCACTGCTGTGCCTTGGAATGCTAGTTGGAGTAATAAATCTCTGGAACAGATTTGGA
ATCACACGACCTGGATGGAGTGGGACAGAGAAATTAACAATTACACAAGCTTAATACACTCCTTAATTGA
AGAATCGCAAAACCAGCAAGAAAAGAATGAACAAGAATTATTGGAATTAGATAAATGGGCAAGTTTGTGG
AATTGGTTTAACATAACAAATTGGCTGTGGTATATAAAATTATTCATAATGATAGTAGGAGGCTTGGTAG
GTTTAAGAATAGTTTTTGCTGTACTTTCTATAGTGAATAGAGTTAGGCAGGGATATTCACCATTATCGTT
TCAGACCCACCTCCCAACCCCGAGGGGACCCGACAGGCCCGAAGGAATAGAAGAAGAAGGTGGAGAGAGA
GACAGAGACAGATCCATTCGATTAGTGAACGGATCTCGACGGTATCGCTAGCTTTTAAAAGAAAAGGGGG
GATTGGGGGGTACAGTGCAGGGGAAAGAATAGTAGACATAATAGCAACAGACATACAAACTAAAGAATTA
CAAAAACAAATTACAAAAATTCAAAATTTTACTAGTGATTATCGGATCAACTTTGTATAGAAAAGTTGGG
CTCCGGTGCCCGTCAGTGGGCAGAGCGCACATCGCCCACAGTCCCCGAGAAGTTGGGGGGAGGGGTCGGC
AATTGAACCGGTGCCTAGAGAAGGTGGCGCGGGGTAAACTGGGAAAGTGATGTCGTGTACTGGCTCCGCC
TTTTTCCCGAGGGTGGGGGAGAACCGTATATAAGTGCAGTAGTCGCCGTGAACGTTCTTTTTCGCAACGG
GTTTGCCGCCAGAACACAGGTAAGTGCCGTGTGTGGTTCCCGCGGGCCTGGCCTCTTTACGGGTTATGGC
CCTTGCGTGCCTTGAATTACTTCCACCTGGCTGCAGTACGTGATTCTTGATCCCGAGCTTCGGGTTGGAA
GTGGGTGGGAGAGTTCGAGGCCTTGCGCTTAAGGAGCCCCTTCGCCTCGTGCTTGAGTTGAGGCCTGGCC
TGGGCGCTGGGGCCGCCGCGTGCGAATCTGGTGGCACCTTCGCGCCTGTCTCGCTGCTTTCGATAAGTCT
CTAGCCATTTAAAATTTTTGATGACCTGCTGCGACGCTTTTTTTCTGGCAAGATAGTCTTGTAAATGCGG
GCCAAGATCTGCACACTGGTATTTCGGTTTTTGGGGCCGCGGGCGGCGACGGGGCCCGTGCGTCCCAGCG
CACATGTTCGGCGAGGCGGGGCCTGCGAGCGCGGCCACCGAGAATCGGACGGGGGTAGTCTCAAGCTGGC
CGGCCTGCTCTGGTGCCTGGTCTCGCGCCGCCGTGTATCGCCCCGCCCTGGGCGGCAAGGCTGGCCCGGT
CGGCACCAGTTGCGTGAGCGGAAAGATGGCCGCTTCCCGGCCCTGCTGCAGGGAGCTCAAAATGGAGGAC
GCGGCGCTCGGGAGAGCGGGCGGGTGAGTCACCCACACAAAGGAAAAGGGCCTTTCCGTCCTCAGCCGTC
GCTTCATGTGACTCCACGGAGTACCGGGCGCCGTCCAGGCACCTCGATTAGTTCTCGAGCTTTTGGAGTA
CGTCGTCTTTAGGTTGGGGGGAGGGGTTTTATGCGATGGAGTTTCCCCACACTGAGTGGGTGGAGACTGA
AGTTAGGCCAGCTTGGCACTTGATGTAATTCTCCTTGGAATTTGCCCTTTTTGAGTTTGGATCTTGGTTC
ATTCTCAAGCCTCAGACAGTGGTTCAAAGTTTTTTTCTTCCATTTCAGGTGTCGTGACAAGTTTGTACAA
AAAAGCAGGCTGCCACCACGCGTGCCACCATGCGTCCTGACTGCTACTGGGGCCGTAACTGCCGCACTCA
GGTGAAAGCTCACCACGCCATGAAATTCAATCATATCTCTGGTGGCGGAGGCTCGGGCGGAGGTGGATCC
GGTGGCGGCGGATCAATGGTGAGCAAGGGCGAGGAGCTGTTCACCGGGGTGGTGCCCATCCTGGTCGAGC
TGGACGGCGACGTAAACGGCCACAAGTTCAGCGTGTCCGGCGAGGGCGAGGGCGATGCCACCTACGGCAA
GCTGACCCTGAAGTTCATCTGCACCACCGGCAAGCTGCCCGTGCCCTGGCCCACCCTCGTGACCACCCTG
ACCTACGGCGTGCAGTGCTTCAGCCGCTACCCCGACCACATGAAGCAGCACGACTTCTTCAAGTCCGCCA
TGCCCGAAGGCTACGTCCAGGAGCGCACCATCTTCTTCAAGGACGACGGCAACTACAAGACCCGCGCCGA
GGTGAAGTTCGAGGGCGACACCCTGGTGAACCGCATCGAGCTGAAGGGCATCGACTTCAAGGAGGACGGC
AACATCCTGGGGCACAAGCTGGAGTACAACTACAACAGCCACAACGTCTATATCATGGCCGACAAGCAGA
AGAACGGCATCAAGGTGAACTTCAAGATCCGCCACAACATCGAGGACGGCAGCGTGCAGCTCGCCGACCA
CTACCAGCAGAACACCCCCATCGGCGACGGCCCCGTGCTGCTGCCCGACAACCACTACCTGAGCACCCAG
TCCGCCCTGAGCAAAGACCCCAACGAGAAGCGCGATCACATGGTCCTGCTGGAGTTCGTGACCGCCGCCG
GGATCACTCTCGGCATGGACGAGCTGTACAAGTAATCTAGAACCCAGCTTTCTTGTACAAAGTGGTGATA
ATCGAATTCCGATAATCAACCTCTGGATTACAAAATTTGTGAAAGATTGACTGGTATTCTTAACTATGTT
GCTCCTTTTACGCTATGTGGATACGCTGCTTTAATGCCTTTGTATCATGCTATTGCTTCCCGTATGGCTT
TCATTTTCTCCTCCTTGTATAAATCCTGGTTGCTGTCTCTTTATGAGGAGTTGTGGCCCGTTGTCAGGCA
ACGTGGCGTGGTGTGCACTGTGTTTGCTGACGCAACCCCCACTGGTTGGGGCATTGCCACCACCTGTCAG
CTCCTTTCCGGGACTTTCGCTTTCCCCCTCCCTATTGCCACGGCGGAACTCATCGCCGCCTGCCTTGCCC
GCTGCTGGACAGGGGCTCGGCTGTTGGGCACTGACAATTCCGTGGTGTTGTCGGGGAAGCTGACGTCCTT
TCCATGGCTGCTCGCCTGTGTTGCCACCTGGATTCTGCGCGGGACGTCCTTCTGCTACGTCCCTTCGGCC
CTCAATCCAGCGGACCTTCCTTCCCGCGGCCTGCTGCCGGCTCTGCGGCCTCTTCCGCGTCTTCGCCTTC
GCCCTCAGACGAGTCGGATCTCCCTTTGGGCCGCCTCCCCGCATCGGGAATTCCCGCGGTTCGAATTCTA
CCGGGTAGGGGAGGCGCTTTTCCCAAGGCAGTCTGGAGCATGCGCTTTAGCAGCCCCGCTGGGCACTTGG
CGCTACACAAGTGGCCTCTGGCCTCGCACACATTCCACATCCACCGGTAGGCGCCAACCGGCTCCGTTCT
TTGGTGGCCCCTTCGCGCCACCTTCTACTCCTCCCCTAGTCAGGAAGTTCCCCCCCGCCCCGCAGCTCGC
GTCGTGCAGGACGTGACAAATGGAAGTAGCACGTCTCACTAGTCTCGTGCAGATGGACAGCACCGCTGAG
CAATGGAAGCGGGTAGGCCTTTGGGGCAGCGGCCAATAGCAGCTTTGCTCCTTCGCTTTCTGGGCTCAGA
GGCTGGGAAGGGGTGGGTCCGGGGGCGGGCTCAGGGGCGGGCTCAGGGGCGGGGCGGGCGCCCGAAGGTC
CTCCGGAGGCCCGGCATTCTGCACGCTTCAAAAGCGCACGTCTGCCGCGCTGTTCTCCTCTTCCTCATCT
CCGGGCCTTTCGACCTCACGTGGCCACCATGAAAAAGCCTGAACTCACCGCGACGTCTGTCGAGAAGTTT
CTGATCGAAAAGTTCGACAGCGTCTCCGACCTGATGCAGCTCTCGGAGGGCGAAGAATCTCGTGCTTTCA
GCTTCGATGTAGGAGGGCGTGGATATGTCCTGCGGGTAAATAGCTGCGCCGATGGTTTCTACAAAGATCG
TTATGTTTATCGGCACTTTGCATCGGCCGCGCTCCCGATTCCGGAAGTGCTTGACATTGGGGAATTTAGC
GAGAGCCTGACCTATTGCATCTCCCGCCGTGCACAGGGTGTCACGTTGCAAGACCTGCCTGAAACCGAAC
TGCCCGCTGTTCTGCAGCCGGTCGCGGAGGCCATGGATGCGATCGCTGCGGCCGATCTTAGCCAGACGAG
CGGGTTCGGCCCATTCGGACCGCAAGGAATCGGTCAATACACTACATGGCGTGATTTCATATGCGCGATT
GCTGATCCCCATGTGTATCACTGGCAAACTGTGATGGACGACACCGTCAGTGCGTCCGTCGCGCAGGCTC
TCGATGAGCTGATGCTTTGGGCCGAGGACTGCCCCGAAGTCCGGCACCTCGTGCACGCGGATTTCGGCTC
CAACAATGTCCTGACGGACAATGGCCGCATAACAGCGGTCATTGACTGGAGCGAGGCGATGTTCGGGGAT
TCCCAATACGAGGTCGCCAACATCTTCTTCTGGAGGCCGTGGTTGGCTTGTATGGAGCAGCAGACGCGCT
ACTTCGAGCGGAGGCATCCGGAGCTTGCAGGATCGCCGCGGCTCCGGGCGTATATGCTCCGCATTGGTCT
TGACCAACTCTATCAGAGCTTGGTTGACGGCAATTTCGATGATGCAGCTTGGGCGCAGGGTCGATGCGAC
GCAATCGTCCGATCCGGAGCCGGGACTGTCGGGCGTACACAAATCGCCCGCAGAAGCGCGGCCGTCTGGA
CCGATGGCTGTGTAGAAGTACTCGCCGATAGTGGAAACCGACGCCCCAGCACTCGTCCGAGGGCAAAGGA
ATAGGGTACCTTTAAGACCAATGACTTACAAGGCAGCTGTAGATCTTAGCCACTTTTTAAAAGAAAAGGG
GGGACTGGAAGGGCTAATTCACTCCCAACGAAGACAAGATCTGCTTTTTGCTTGTACTGGGTCTCTCTGG
TTAGACCAGATCTGAGCCTGGGAGCTCTCTGGCTAACTAGGGAACCCACTGCTTAAGCCTCAATAAAGCT
TGCCTTGAGTGCTTCAAGTAGTGTGTGCCCGTCTGTTGTGTGACTCTGGTAACTAGAGATCCCTCAGACC
CTTTTAGTCAGTGTGGAAAATCTCTAGCAGTAGTAGTTCATGTCATCTTATTATTCAGTATTTATAACTT
GCAAAGAAATGAATATCAGAGAGTGAGAGGAACTTGTTTATTGCAGCTTATAATGGTTACAAATAAAGCA
ATAGCATCACAAATTTCACAAATAAAGCATTTTTTTCACTGCATTCTAGTTGTGGTTTGTCCAAACTCAT
CAATGTATCTTATCATGTCTGGCTCTAGCTATCCCGCCCCTAACTCCGCCCATCCCGCCCCTAACTCCGC
CCAGTTCCGCCCATTCTCCGCCCCATGGCTGACTAATTTTTTTTATTTATGCAGAGGCCGAGGCCGCCTC
GGCCTCTGAGCTATTCCAGAAGTAGTGAGGAGGCTTTTTTGGAGGCCTAGGGACGTACCCAATTCGCCCT
ATAGTGAGTCGTATTACGCGCGCTCACTGGCCGTCGTTTTACAACGTCGTGACTGGGAAAACCCTGGCGT
TACCCAACTTAATCGCCTTGCAGCACATCCCCCTTTCGCCAGCTGGCGTAATAGCGAAGAGGCCCGCACC
GATCGCCCTTCCCAACAGTTGCGCAGCCTGAATGGCGAATGGG
[124 nt withheld, positions 7114-7237]
C
[91 nt withheld, positions 7239-7329]
A
[49 nt withheld, positions 7331-7379]
CCTTTGACGTTGGAGTCCACGTTCTTT
[37 nt withheld, positions 7407-7443]
ACCCTATCTCGGTCTATTCTTTTGATTTATAAGGGATTTTGCCGATTTCGGCCTATTGGTTAAAAAATGA
GCTGATTTAACAAAAATTTAACGCGAATTTTAACAAAATATTAACGCTTACAATTTAGGTGGCACTTTTC
GGGGAAATGTGCGCGGAACCCCTATTTGTTTATTTTTCTAAATACATTCAAATATGTATCCGCTCATGAG
ACAATAACCCTGATAAATGCTTCAATAATATTGAAAAAGGAAGAGTATGAGTATTCAACATTTCCGTGTC
GCCCTTATTCCCTTTTTTGCGGCATTTTGCCTTCCTGTTTTTGCTCACCCAGAAACGCTGGTGAAAGTAA
AAGATGCTGAAGATCAGTTGGGTGCACGAGTGGGTTACATCGAACTGGATCTCAACAGCGGTAAGATCCT
TGAGAGTTTTCGCCCCGAAGAACGTTTTCCAATGATGAGCACTTTTAAAGTTCTGCTATGTGGCGCGGTA
TTATCCCGTATTGACGCCGGGCAAGAGCAACTCGGTCGCCGCATACACTATTCTCAGAATGACTTGGTTG
AGTACTCACCAGTCACAGAAAAGCATCTTACGGATGGCATGACAGTAAGAGAATTATGCAGTGCTGCCAT
AACCATGAGTGATAACACTGCGGCCAACTTACTTCTGACAACGATCGGAGGACCGAAGGAGCTAACCGCT
TTTTTGCACAACATGGGGGATCATGTAACTCGCCTTGATCGTTGGGAACCGGAGCTGAATGAAGCCATAC
CAAACGACGAGCGTGACACCACGATGCCTGTAGCAATGGCAACAACGTTGCGCAAACTATTAACTGGCGA
ACTACTTACTCTAGCTTCCCGGCAACAATTAATAGACTGGATGGAGGCGGATAAAGTTGCAGGACCACTT
CTGCGCTCGGCCCTTCCGGCTGGCTGGTTTATTGCTGATAAATCTGGAGCCGGTGAGCGTGGGTCTCGCG
GTATCATTGCAGCACTGGGGCCAGATGGTAAGCCCTCCCGTATCGTAGTTATCTACACGACGGGGAGTCA
GGCAACTATGGATGAACGAAATAGACAGATCGCTGAGATAGGTGCCTCACTGATTAAGCATTGGTAACTG
TCAGACCAAGTTTACTCATATATACTTTAGATTGATTTAAAACTTCATTTTTAATTTAAAAGGATCTAGG
TGAAGATCCTTTTTGATAATCTCATGACCAAAATCCCTTAACGTGAGTTTTCGTTCCACTGAGCGTCAGA
CCCCGTAGAAAAGATCAAAGGATCTTCTTGAGATCCTTTTTTTCTGCGCGTAATCTGCTGCTTGCAAACA
AAAAAACCACCGCTACCAGCGGTGGTTTGTTTGCCGGATCAAGAGCTACCAACTCTTTTTCCGAAGGTAA
CTGGCTTCAGCAGAGCGCAGATACCAAATACTGTTCTTCTAGTGTAGCCGTAGTTAGGCCACCACTTCAA
GAACTCTGTAGCACCGCCTACATACCTCGCTCTGCTAATCCTGTTACCAGTGGCTGCTGCCAGTGGCGAT
AAGTCGTGTCTTACCGGGTTGGACTCAAGACGATAGTTACCGGATAAGGCGCAGCGGTCGGGCTGAACGG
GGGGTTCGTGCACACAGCCCAGCTTGGAGCGAACGACCTACACCGAACTGAGATACCTACAGCGTGAGCT
ATGAGAAAGCGCCACGCTTCCCGAAGAGAGAAAGGCGGACAGGTATCCGGTAAGCGGCAGGGTCGGAACA
GGAGAGCGCACGAGGGAGCTTCCAGGGGGAAACGCCTGGTATCTTTATAGTCCTGTCGGGTTTCGCCACC
TCTGACTTGAGCGTCGATTTTTGTGATGCTCGTCAGGGGGGCGGAGCCTATGGAAAAACGCCAGCAACGC
GGCCTTTTTACGGTTCCTGGCCTTTTGCTGGCCTTTTGCTCACATGTTCTTTCCTGCGTTATCCCCTGAT
TCTGTGGATAACCGTATTACCGCCTTTGAGTGAGCTGATACCGCTCGCCGCAGCCGAACGACCGAGCGCA
GCGAGTCAGTGAGCGAGGAAGCGGAAGAGCGCCCAATACGCAAACCGCCTCTCCCCGCGCGTTGGCCGAT
TCATTAATGCAGCTGGCACGACAGGTTTCCCGACTGGAAAGCGGGCAGTGAGCGCAACGCAATTAATGTG
AGTTAGCTCACTCATTAGGCACCCCAGGCTTTACACTTTATGCTTCCGGCTCGTATGTTGTGTGGAATTG
TGAGCGGATAACAATTTCACACAGGAAACAGCTATGACCATGATTACGCCAAGCGCGCAATTAACCCTCA
CTAAAGGGAACAAAAGCTGGAGCTGCAAGCTT
